>Addgene plasmid #77152 | IPPK gRNA (BRDN0001146016) | addgene full sequence | sequence record 187216 | Addgene Assembled Sequence
CCCGGGTGCAAAGATGGATAAAGTTTTAAACAGAGAGGAATCTTTGCAGCTAATGGACCTTCTAGGTCTT
GAAAGGAGTGGGAATTGGCTCCGGTGCCCGTCAGTGGGCAGAGCGCACATCGCCCACAGTCCCCGAGAAG
TTGGGGGGAGGGGTCGGCAATTGATCCGGTGCCTAGAGAAGGTGGCGCGGGGTAAACTGGGAAAGTGATG
TCGTGTACTGGCTCCGCCTTTTTCCCGAGGGTGGGGGAGAACCGTATATAAGTGCAGTAGTCGCCGTGAA
CGTTCTTTTTCGCAACGGGTTTGCCGCCAGAACACAGGTAAGTGCCGTGTGTGGTTCCCGCGGGCCTGGC
CTCTTTACGGGTTATGGCCCTTGCGTGCCTTGAATTACTTCCACCTGGCTGCAGTACGTGATTCTTGATC
CCGAGCTTCGGGTTGGAAGTGGGTGGGAGAGTTCGAGGCCTTGCGCTTAAGGAGCCCCTTCGCCTCGTGC
TTGAGTTGAGGCCTGGCCTGGGCGCTGGGGCCGCCGCGTGCGAATCTGGTGGCACCTTCGCGCCTGTCTC
GCTGCTTTCGATAAGTCTCTAGCCATTTAAAATTTTTGATGACCTGCTGCGACGCTTTTTTTCTGGCAAG
ATAGTCTTGTAAATGCGGGCCAAGATCTGCACACTGGTATTTCGGTTTTTGGGGCCGCGGGCGGCGACGG
GGCCCGTGCGTCCCAGCGCACATGTTCGGCGAGGCGGGGCCTGCGAGCGCGGCCACCGAGAATCGGACGG
GGGTAGTCTCAAGCTGGCCGGCCTGCTCTGGTGCCTGGCCTCGCGCCGCCGTGTATCGCCCCGCCCTGGG
CGGCAAGGCTGGCCCGGTCGGCACCAGTTGCGTGAGCGGAAAGATGGCCGCTTCCCGGCCCTGCTGCAGG
GAGCTCAAAATGGAGGACGCGGCGCTCGGGAGAGCGGGCGGGTGAGTCACCCACACAAAGGAAAAGGGCC
TTTCCGTCCTCAGCCGTCGCTTCATGTGACTCCACGGAGTACCGGGCGCCGTCCAGGCACCTCGATTAGT
TCTCGAGCTTTTGGAGTACGTCGTCTTTAGGTTGGGGGGAGGGGTTTTATGCGATGGAGTTTCCCCACAC
TGAGTGGGTGGAGACTGAAGTTAGGCCAGCTTGGCACTTGATGTAATTCTCCTTGGAATTTGCCCTTTTT
GAGTTTGGATCTTGGTTCATTCTCAAGCCTCAGACAGTGGTTCAAAGTTTTTTTCTTCCATTTCAGGTGT
CGTGACGTACGGCCACCATGACCGAGTACAAGCCCACGGTGCGCCTCGCCACCCGCGACGACGTCCCCAG
GGCCGTACGCACCCTCGCCGCCGCGTTCGCCGACTACCCCGCCACGCGCCACACCGTCGATCCGGACCGC
CACATCGAGCGGGTCACCGAGCTGCAAGAACTCTTCCTCACGCGCGTCGGGCTCGACATCGGCAAGGTGT
GGGTCGCGGACGACGGCGCCGCCGTGGCGGTCTGGACCACGCCGGAGAGCGTCGAAGCGGGGGCGGTGTT
CGCCGAGATCGGCCCGCGCATGGCCGAGTTGAGCGGTTCCCGGCTGGCCGCGCAGCAACAGATGGAAGGC
CTCCTGGCGCCGCACCGGCCCAAGGAGCCCGCGTGGTTCCTGGCCACCGTCGGAGTCTCGCCCGACCACC
AGGGCAAGGGTCTGGGCAGCGCCGTCGTGCTCCCCGGAGTGGAGGCGGCCGAGCGCGCCGGGGTGCCCGC
CTTCCTGGAGACCTCCGCGCCCCGCAACCTCCCCTTCTACGAGCGGCTCGGCTTCACCGTCACCGCCGAC
GTCGAGGTGCCCGAAGGACCGCGCACCTGGTGCATGACCCGCAAGCCCGGTGCCTGAACGCGTTAAGTCG
ACAATCAACCTCTGGATTACAAAATTTGTGAAAGATTGACTGGTATTCTTAACTATGTTGCTCCTTTTAC
GCTATGTGGATACGCTGCTTTAATGCCTTTGTATCATGCTATTGCTTCCCGTATGGCTTTCATTTTCTCC
TCCTTGTATAAATCCTGGTTGCTGTCTCTTTATGAGGAGTTGTGGCCCGTTGTCAGGCAACGTGGCGTGG
TGTGCACTGTGTTTGCTGACGCAACCCCCACTGGTTGGGGCATTGCCACCACCTGTCAGCTCCTTTCCGG
GACTTTCGCTTTCCCCCTCCCTATTGCCACGGCGGAACTCATCGCCGCCTGCCTTGCCCGCTGCTGGACA
GGGGCTCGGCTGTTGGGCACTGACAATTCCGTGGTGTTGTCGGGGAAATCATCGTCCTTTCCTTGGCTGC
TCGCCTGTGTTGCCACCTGGATTCTGCGCGGGACGTCCTTCTGCTACGTCCCTTCGGCCCTCAATCCAGC
GGACCTTCCTTCCCGCGGCCTGCTGCCGGCTCTGCGGCCTCTTCCGCGTCTTCGCCTTCGCCCTCAGACG
AGTCGGATCTCCCTTTGGGCCGCCTCCCCGCGTCGACTTTAAGACCAATGACTTACAAGGCAGCTGTAGA
TCTTAGCCACTTTTTAAAAGAAAAGGGGGGACTGGAAGGGCTAATTCACTCCCAACGAAGACAAGATCTG
CTTTTTGCTTGTACTGGGTCTCTCTGGTTAGACCAGATCTGAGCCTGGGAGCTCTCTGGCTAACTAGGGA
ACCCACTGCTTAAGCCTCAATAAAGCTTGCCTTGAGTGCTTCAAGTAGTGTGTGCCCGTCTGTTGTGTGA
CTCTGGTAACTAGAGATCCCTCAGACCCTTTTAGTCAGTGTGGAAAATCTCTAGCAGTACGTATAGTAGT
TCATGTCATCTTATTATTCAGTATTTATAACTTGCAAAGAAATGAATATCAGAGAGTGAGAGGAACTTGT
TTATTGCAGCTTATAATGGTTACAAATAAAGCAATAGCATCACAAATTTCACAAATAAAGCATTTTTTTC
ACTGCATTCTAGTTGTGGTTTGTCCAAACTCATCAATGTATCTTATCATGTCTGGCTCTAGCTATCCCGC
CCCTAACTCCGCCCATCCCGCCCCTAACTCCGCCCAGTTCCGCCCATTCTCCGCCCCATGGCTGACTAAT
TTTTTTTATTTATGCAGAGGCCGAGGCCGCCTCGGCCTCTGAGCTATTCCAGAAGTAGTGAGGAGGCTTT
TTTGGAGGCCTAGGGACGTACCCAATTCGCCCTATAGTGAGTCGTATTACGCGCGCTCACTGGCCGTCGT
TTTACAACGTCGTGACTGGGAAAACCCTGGCGTTACCCAACTTAATCGCCTTGCAGCACATCCCCCTTTC
GCCAGCTGGCGTAATAGCGAAGAGGCCCGCACCGATCGCCCTTCCCAACAGTTGCGCAGCCTGAATGGCG
AATGGG
[124 nt withheld, positions 3367-3490]
C
[91 nt withheld, positions 3492-3582]
A
[49 nt withheld, positions 3584-3632]
CCTTTGACGTTGGAGTCCACGTTCTTT
[37 nt withheld, positions 3660-3696]
ACCCTATCTCGGTCTATTCTTTTGATTTATAAGGGATTTTGCCGATTTCGGCCTATTGGTTAAAAAATGA
GCTGATTTAACAAAAATTTAACGCGAATTTTAACAAAATATTAACGCTTACAATTTAGGTGGCACTTTTC
GGGGAAATGTGCGCGGAACCCCTATTTGTTTATTTTTCTAAATACATTCAAATATGTATCCGCTCATGAG
ACAATAACCCTGATAAATGCTTCAATAATATTGAAAAAGGAAGAGTATGAGTATTCAACATTTCCGTGTC
GCCCTTATTCCCTTTTTTGCGGCATTTTGCCTTCCTGTTTTTGCTCACCCAGAAACGCTGGTGAAAGTAA
AAGATGCTGAAGATCAGTTGGGTGCACGAGTGGGTTACATCGAACTGGATCTCAACAGCGGTAAGATCCT
TGAGAGTTTTCGCCCCGAAGAACGTTTTCCAATGATGAGCACTTTTAAAGTTCTGCTATGTGGCGCGGTA
TTATCCCGTATTGACGCCGGGCAAGAGCAACTCGGTCGCCGCATACACTATTCTCAGAATGACTTGGTTG
AGTACTCACCAGTCACAGAAAAGCATCTTACGGATGGCATGACAGTAAGAGAATTATGCAGTGCTGCCAT
AACCATGAGTGATAACACTGCGGCCAACTTACTTCTGACAACGATCGGAGGACCGAAGGAGCTAACCGCT
TTTTTGCACAACATGGGGGATCATGTAACTCGCCTTGATCGTTGGGAACCGGAGCTGAATGAAGCCATAC
CAAACGACGAGCGTGACACCACGATGCCTGTAGCAATGGCAACAACGTTGCGCAAACTATTAACTGGCGA
ACTACTTACTCTAGCTTCCCGGCAACAATTAATAGACTGGATGGAGGCGGATAAAGTTGCAGGACCACTT
CTGCGCTCGGCCCTTCCGGCTGGCTGGTTTATTGCTGATAAATCTGGAGCCGGTGAGCGTGGGTCTCGCG
GTATCATTGCAGCACTGGGGCCAGATGGTAAGCCCTCCCGTATCGTAGTTATCTACACGACGGGGAGTCA
GGCAACTATGGATGAACGAAATAGACAGATCGCTGAGATAGGTGCCTCACTGATTAAGCATTGGTAACTG
TCAGACCAAGTTTACTCATATATACTTTAGATTGATTTAAAACTTCATTTTTAATTTAAAAGGATCTAGG
TGAAGATCCTTTTTGATAATCTCATGACCAAAATCCCTTAACGTGAGTTTTCGTTCCACTGAGCGTCAGA
CCCCGTAGAAAAGATCAAAGGATCTTCTTGAGATCCTTTTTTTCTGCGCGTAATCTGCTGCTTGCAAACA
AAAAAACCACCGCTACCAGCGGTGGTTTGTTTGCCGGATCAAGAGCTACCAACTCTTTTTCCGAAGGTAA
CTGGCTTCAGCAGAGCGCAGATACCAAATACTGTTCTTCTAGTGTAGCCGTAGTTAGGCCACCACTTCAA
GAACTCTGTAGCACCGCCTACATACCTCGCTCTGCTAATCCTGTTACCAGTGGCTGCTGCCAGTGGCGAT
AAGTCGTGTCTTACCGGGTTGGACTCAAGACGATAGTTACCGGATAAGGCGCAGCGGTCGGGCTGAACGG
GGGGTTCGTGCACACAGCCCAGCTTGGAGCGAACGACCTACACCGAACTGAGATACCTACAGCGTGAGCT
ATGAGAAAGCGCCACGCTTCCCGAAGGGAGAAAGGCGGACAGGTATCCGGTAAGCGGCAGGGTCGGAACA
GGAGAGCGCACGAGGGAGCTTCCAGGGGGAAACGCCTGGTATCTTTATAGTCCTGTCGGGTTTCGCCACC
TCTGACTTGAGCGTCGATTTTTGTGATGCTCGTCAGGGGGGCGGAGCCTATGGAAAAACGCCAGCAACGC
GGCCTTTTTACGGTTCCTGGCCTTTTGCTGGCCTTTTGCTCACATGTTCTTTCCTGCGTTATCCCCTGAT
TCTGTGGATAACCGTATTACCGCCTTTGAGTGAGCTGATACCGCTCGCCGCAGCCGAACGACCGAGCGCA
GCGAGTCAGTGAGCGAGGAAGCGGAAGAGCGCCCAATACGCAAACCGCCTCTCCCCGCGCGTTGGCCGAT
TCATTAATGCAGCTGGCACGACAGGTTTCCCGACTGGAAAGCGGGCAGTGAGCGCAACGCAATTAATGTG
AGTTAGCTCACTCATTAGGCACCCCAGGCTTTACACTTTATGCTTCCGGCTCGTATGTTGTGTGGAATTG
TGAGCGGATAACAATTTCACACAGGAAACAGCTATGACCATGATTACGCCAAGCGCGCAATTAACCCTCA
CTAAAGGGAACAAAAGCTGGAGCTGCAAGCTTAATGTAGTCTTATGCAATACTCTTGTAGTCTTGCAACA
TGGTAACGATGAGTTAGCAACATGCCTTACAAGGAGAGAAAAAGCACCGTGCATGCCGATTGGTGGAAGT
AAGGTGGTACGATCGTGCCTTATTAGGAAGGCAACAGACGGGTCTGACATGGATTGGACGAACCACTGAA
TTGCCGCATTGCAGAGATATTGTATTTAAGTGCCTAGCTCGATACATAAACGGGTCTCTCTGGTTAGACC
AGATCTGAGCCTGGGAGCTCTCTGGCTAACTAGGGAACCCACTGCTTAAGCCTCAATAAAGCTTGCCTTG
AGTGCTTCAAGTAGTGTGTGCCCGTCTGTTGTGTGACTCTGGTAACTAGAGATCCCTCAGACCCTTTTAG
TCAGTGTGGAAAATCTCTAGCAGTGGCGCCCGAACAGGGACTTGAAAGCGAAAGGGAAACCAGAGGAGCT
CTCTCGACGCAGGACTCGGCTTGCTGAAGCGCGCACGGCAAGAGGCGAGGGGCGGCGACTGGTGAGTACG
CCAAAAATTTTGACTAGCGGAGGCTAGAAGGAGAGAGATGGGTGCGAGAGCGTCAGTATTAAGCGGGGGA
GAATTAGATCGCGATGGGAAAAAATTCGGTTAAGGCCAGGGGGAAAGAAAAAATATAAATTAAAACATAT
AGTATGGGCAAGCAGGGAGCTAGAACGATTCGCAGTTAATCCTGGCCTGTTAGAAACATCAGAAGGCTGT
AGACAAATACTGGGACAGCTACAACCATCCCTTCAGACAGGATCAGAAGAACTTAGATCATTATATAATA
CAGTAGCAACCCTCTATTGTGTGCATCAAAGGATAGAGATAAAAGACACCAAGGAAGCTTTAGACAAGAT
AGAGGAAGAGCAAAACAAAAGTAAGACCACCGCACAGCAAGCGGCCGCTGATCTTCAGACCTGGAGGAGG
AGATATGAGGGACAATTGGAGAAGTGAATTATATAAATATAAAGTAGTAAAAATTGAACCATTAGGAGTA
GCACCCACCAAGGCAAAGAGAAGAGTGGTGCAGAGAGAAAAAAGAGCAGTGGGAATAGGAGCTTTGTTCC
TTGGGTTCTTGGGAGCAGCAGGAAGCACTATGGGCGCAGCGTCAATGACGCTGACGGTACAGGCCAGACA
ATTATTGTCTGGTATAGTGCAGCAGCAGAACAATTTGCTGAGGGCTATTGAGGCGCAACAGCATCTGTTG
CAACTCACAGTCTGGGGCATCAAGCAGCTCCAGGCAAGAATCCTGGCTGTGGAAAGATACCTAAAGGATC
AACAGCTCCTGGGGATTTGGGGTTGCTCTGGAAAACTCATTTGCACCACTGCTGTGCCTTGGAATGCTAG
TTGGAGTAATAAATCTCTGGAACAGATTTGGAATCACACGACCTGGATGGAGTGGGACAGAGAAATTAAC
AATTACACAAGCTTAATACACTCCTTAATTGAAGAATCGCAAAACCAGCAAGAAAAGAATGAACAAGAAT
TATTGGAATTAGATAAATGGGCAAGTTTGTGGAATTGGTTTAACATAACAAATTGGCTGTGGTATATAAA
ATTATTCATAATGATAGTAGGAGGCTTGGTAGGTTTAAGAATAGTTTTTGCTGTACTTTCTATAGTGAAT
AGAGTTAGGCAGGGATATTCACCATTATCGTTTCAGACCCACCTCCCAACCCCGAGGGGACCCAGAGAGG
GCCTATTTCCCATGATTCCTTCATATTTGCATATACGATACAAGGCTGTTAGAGAGATAATTAGAATTAA
TTTGACTGTAAACACAAAGATATTAGTACAAAATACGTGACGTAGAAAGTAATAATTTCTTGGGTAGTTT
GCAGTTTTAAAATTATGTTTTAAAATGGACTATCATATGCTTACCGTAACTTGAAAGTATTTCGATTTCT
TGGCTTTATATATCTTGTGGAAAGGACGAAACACCGGTCCCCTTGATCTCTACTCAGTTTTAGAGCTAGA
AATAGCAAGTTAAAATAAGGCTAGTCCGTTATCAACTTGAAAAAGTGGCACCGAGTCGGTGCTTTTTTAA
GCTTGGCGTAACTAGATCTTGAGACAAATGGCAGTATTCATCCACAATTTTAAAAGAAAAGGGGGGATTG
GGGGGTACAGTGCAGGGGAAAGAATAGTAGACATAATAGCAACAGACATACAAACTAAAGAATTACAAAA
ACAAATTACAAAAATTCAAAATTTTCGGGTTTATTACAGGGACAGCAGAGATCCACTTTGGCGCCGGCTC
GAGGGGG
Features (pLannotate 1.2.2; 29 found; start..end, strand, type, name):
     14..80      +  CDS            small t antigen (fragment): SV40 (simian virus 40) small t antigen
    106..317     +  promoter       EF-1α core promoter: core promoter for human elongation factor EF-1α
    318..1256    +  intron         EF-1α intron A: intron upstream of the start codon of human EF-1α
   1278..1877    +  CDS            PuroR (fragment): puromycin N-acetyltransferase; pac from Streptomyces; confers resistance to puromycin
   1893..2481    +  misc_feature   WPRE: woodchuck hepatitis virus posttranscriptional regulatory element
   2532..2551    +  misc_feature   cPPT/CTS (fragment): central polypurine tract and central termination sequence of HIV-1
   2553..2786    +  LTR            3' LTR (ΔU3): self-inactivating 3' long terminal repeat (LTR) from HIV-1
   2864..2985    +  polyA_signal   SV40 poly(A) signal: SV40 polyadenylation signal
   3025..3160    +  rep_origin     SV40 ori: SV40 origin of replication
   3181..3199    -  promoter       T7 promoter: promoter for bacteriophage T7 RNA polymerase
   3207..3362    +  CDS            lacZα (fragment): LacZα fragment of β-galactosidase; lacZ fragment
   3367..3795    +  rep_origin     f1 ori (sequence partly withheld): f1 bacteriophage origin of replication; arrow indicates direction of (+) strand synthesis
   3848..3952    +  promoter       AmpR promoter: bla
   3953..4813    +  CDS            AmpR: β-lactamase; bla; confers resistance to ampicillin, carbenicillin, and related antibiotics
   4984..5572    +  rep_origin     ori: high-copy-number ColE1/pMB1/pBR322/pUC origin of replication
   5755..5847    +  CDS            lacI (fragment): lac repressor; lacI; The lac repressor binds to the lac operator to inhibit transcription in E. coli. This inhibition can be relieved by adding lactose or isopropyl-β-D-thiogalactopyranoside (IPTG).
   5860..5881    +  protein_bind   CAP binding site: CAP binding activates transcription in the presence of cAMP. E. coli catabolite activator protein
   5896..5926    +  promoter       lac promoter: promoter for the E. coli lac operon
   5934..5950    +  protein_bind   lac operator: The lac repressor binds to the lac operator to inhibit transcription in E. coli. This inhibition can be relieved by adding lactose or isopropyl-β-D-thiogalactopyranoside (IPTG). lac repressor encoded by lacI
   5995..6013    +  promoter       T3 promoter: promoter for bacteriophage T3 RNA polymerase
   6041..6267    +  promoter       RSV promoter: Rous sarcoma virus enhancer/promoter
   6268..6448    +  LTR            5' LTR (truncated): truncated 5' long terminal repeat (LTR) from HIV-1
   6495..6620    +  misc_feature   HIV-1 Ψ: packaging signal of human immunodeficiency virus type 1
   6604..6967    +  CDS            HIV-1 gag (fragment): gag protein from human immunodeficiency virus 1; gag
   7113..7346    +  misc_feature   RRE: The Rev response element (RRE) of HIV-1 allows for Rev-dependent mRNA export from the nucleus to the cytoplasm.
   7723..7749    +  CDS            Rev (fragment): human immunodeficiency virus 1 (HIV-1) Rev protein; rev; enhances nuclear export of unspliced and incompletely spliced viral mRNAs
   7753..7993    +  promoter       U6 promoter: RNA polymerase III promoter for human U6 snRNA
   8023..8098    +  misc_RNA       gRNA scaffold: guide RNA scaffold for the Streptococcus pyogenes CRISPR/Cas9 system
   8154..8271    +  misc_feature   cPPT/CTS: central polypurine tract and central termination sequence of HIV-1
