[The description below was written by a language model from this plasmid's Addgene catalogue record and pLannotate feature annotations shown in this document.]
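Description:
IPPK gRNA (BRDN0001146016) is a third-generation lentiviral CRISPR guide plasmid built on the lentiGuide-Puro backbone and designed to knock out human IPPK, the gene also known as IP5K or IPK1. It is one clone from a human kinome guide collection. In bacteria it is maintained as a high-copy plasmid through a ColE1/pUC-type origin and selected with ampicillin via the β-lactamase gene. The backbone also carries an f1 origin, an SV40 origin and remnants of a lac/lacZα cloning region with T7 and T3 promoters.

The lentiviral transfer cassette begins with an RSV promoter fused to a truncated HIV-1 5' LTR, which drives genomic RNA production in packaging cells without needing Tat. This is followed by the Ψ packaging signal with a partial gag sequence, the Rev response element for nuclear export of the unspliced genome, and a cPPT/CTS. A self-inactivating ΔU3 3' LTR closes the cassette, with an SV40 polyadenylation signal just downstream.

Within this unit, a human U6 RNA polymerase III promoter transcribes the IPPK-specific spacer fused to the Streptococcus pyogenes guide RNA scaffold. Downstream of the cPPT/CTS, an EF-1α core promoter with its intron A expresses puromycin N-acetyltransferase, allowing selection of transduced mammalian cells. A WPRE after this gene enhances transcript expression.

The plasmid does not encode Cas9. It must therefore be paired with a separate Cas9 vector, such as a blasticidin-selectable lentiviral Cas9 construct, or used in cells that already express Cas9. Its typical use is lentiviral delivery of the guide for loss-of-function studies of IPPK.
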