Addgene plasmid #77152: IPPK gRNA (BRDN0001146016)
Purpose: 3rd generation lentiviral gRNA plasmid targeting human IPPK
Depositing lab: John Doench & David Root. Depositing organization: Broad Institute. Publication: Optimized sgRNA design to maximize activity and minimize off-target effects of CRISPR-Cas9. Doench JG, Fusi N, Sullender M, Hegde M, Vaimberg EW, Donovan KF, Smith I, Tothova Z, Wilen C, Orchard R, Virgin HW, Listgarten J, Root DE. Nat Biotechnol. 2016 Jan 18. doi: 10.1038/nbt.3437. PubMed 26780180.
Backbone
  Vector backbone: lentiGuide-Puro
  Backbone manufacturer: Zhang Lab (Addgene plasmid # 52963)
  Vector type: Mammalian Expression, Lentiviral, CRISPR
  Selectable markers: Puromycin
Growth in bacteria
  Bacterial resistance: Ampicillin, 100 μg/mL
  Growth temperature: 37°C
  Growth strain: DH5alpha
  Copy number: High Copy
Gene/Insert
  Gene/Insert name: IPPK (alt names: IPPK; NM_022755.5)
  gRNA/shRNA sequence: GTCCCCTTGATCTCTACTCA
  Species: H. sapiens (human)
  Entrez Gene: IPPK (a.k.a. IP5K, IPK1, C9orf12, INSP5K2, FLJ13163, KIAA0699, bA476B13.1)
  Promoter: hU6
  Cloning method: Unknown
  Sequencing primers: 5′ U6-F; 3′ pS2-R
Terms and licenses: Academic/Nonprofit Terms; Industry Terms: Not Available to Industry
Depositor comments: The gRNA was designed to target the following Genbank reference sequence(s): NM_022755.5. Note that this plasmid does NOT contain Cas9. It should be used in conjunction with lentiCas9-Blast (Addgene #52962) or otherwise with cell lines already expressing Cas9. Browse the full kinome gRNA library at http://www.addgene.org/pooled-library/broadgpp-human-kinome/ or visit http://www.broadinstitute.org/rnai/public/ for detailed protocols and information.
How to cite: IPPK gRNA (BRDN0001146016) was a gift from John Doench & David Root (Addgene plasmid # 77152 ; http://n2t.net/addgene:77152 ; RRID:Addgene_77152)
