>Addgene plasmid #77152 | IPPK gRNA (BRDN0001146016) | depositor partial sequence | sequence record 144612 | Target Sequence
GTCCCCTTGATCTCTACTCA
