>Addgene plasmid #77152 | IPPK gRNA (BRDN0001146016) | addgene partial sequence | sequence record 187215 | hU6-F
GAAAGTAATAATTTCTTGGGTAGTTTGCAGTTTTAAAATTATGTTTTAAAATGGACTATCATATGCTTAC
CGTAACTTGAAAGTATTTCGATTTCTTGGCTTTATATATCTTGTGGAAAGGACGAAACACCGGTCCCCTT
GATCTCTACTCAGTTTTAGAGCTAGAAATAGCAAGTTAAAATAAGGCTAGTCCGTTATCAACTTGAAAAA
GTGGCACCGAGTCGGTGCTTTTTTAAGCTTGGCGTAACTAGATCTTGAGACAAATGGCAGTATTCATCCA
CAATTTTAAAAGAAAAGGGGGGATTGGGGGGTACAGTGCAGGGGAAAGAATAGTAGACATAATAGCAACA
GACATACAAACTAAAGAATTACAAAAACAAATTACAAAAATTCAAAATTTTCGGGTTTATTACAGGGACA
GCAGAGATCCACTTTGGCGCCGGCTCGAGGGGGCCCGGGTGCAAAGATGGATAAAGTTTTAAACAGAGAG
GAATCTTTGCAGCTAATGGACCTTCTAGGTCTTGAAAGGAGTGGGAATTGGCTCCGGTGCCCGTCAGTGG
GCAGAGCGCA
